>Addgene plasmid #41295 | TAL3121 | depositor partial sequence | sequence record 54934 | TAL3121 sequence 2430 bps
TCTAGAGCTAGCACCATGGACTACAAAGACCATGACGGTGATTATAAAGATCATGACATCGATTACAAGG
ATGACGATGACAAGATGGCCCCCAAGAAGAAGAGGAAGGTGGGCATTCACCGCGGGGTACCTATGGTGGA
CTTGAGGACACTCGGTTATTCGCAACAGCAACAGGAGAAAATCAAGCCTAAGGTCAGGAGCACCGTCGCG
CAACACCACGAGGCGCTTGTGGGGCATGGCTTCACTCATGCGCATATTGTCGCGCTTTCACAGCACCCTG
CGGCGCTTGGGACGGTGGCTGTCAAATACCAAGATATGATTGCGGCCCTGCCCGAAGCCACGCACGAGGC
AATTGTAGGGGTCGGTAAACAGTGGTCGGGAGCGCGAGCACTTGAGGCGCTGCTGACTGTGGCGGGTGAG
CTTAGGGGGCCTCCGCTCCAGCTCGACACCGGGCAGCTGCTGAAGATCGCGAAGAGAGGGGGAGTAACAG
CGGTAGAGGCAGTGCACGCCTGGCGCAATGCGCTCACCGGGGCCCCCTTGAACCTGACCCCAGACCAGGT
AGTCGCAATCGCGTCAAACGGAGGGGGAAAGCAAGCCCTGGAAACCGTGCAAAGGTTGTTGCCGGTCCTT
TGTCAAGACCACGGCCTTACACCGGAGCAAGTCGTGGCCATTGCAAGCAATGGGGGTGGCAAACAGGCTC
TTGAGACGGTTCAGAGACTTCTCCCAGTTCTCTGTCAAGCCCACGGGCTGACTCCCGATCAAGTTGTAGC
GATTGCGAATAACAATGGAGGGAAACAAGCATTGGAGACTGTCCAACGGCTCCTTCCCGTGTTGTGTCAA
GCCCACGGTTTGACGCCTGCACAAGTGGTCGCCATCGCCAGCCATGATGGCGGTAAGCAGGCGCTGGAAA
CAGTACAGCGCCTGCTGCCTGTACTGTGCCAGGATCATGGACTGACCCCAGACCAGGTAGTCGCAATCGC
GTCACATGACGGGGGAAAGCAAGCCCTGGAAACCGTGCAAAGGTTGTTGCCGGTCCTTTGTCAAGACCAC
GGCCTTACACCGGAGCAAGTCGTGGCCATTGCAAGCAACATCGGTGGCAAACAGGCTCTTGAGACGGTTC
AGAGACTTCTCCCAGTTCTCTGTCAAGCCCACGGGCTGACTCCCGATCAAGTTGTAGCGATTGCGTCGAA
CATTGGAGGGAAACAAGCATTGGAGACTGTCCAACGGCTCCTTCCCGTGTTGTGTCAAGCCCACGGTTTG
ACGCCTGCACAAGTGGTCGCCATCGCCTCGAATGGCGGCGGTAAGCAGGCGCTGGAAACAGTACAGCGCC
TGCTGCCTGTACTGTGCCAGGATCATGGACTGACCCCAGACCAGGTAGTCGCAATCGCGTCACATGACGG
GGGAAAGCAAGCCCTGGAAACCGTGCAAAGGTTGTTGCCGGTCCTTTGTCAAGACCACGGCCTTACACCG
GAGCAAGTCGTGGCCATTGCAAGCAACATCGGTGGCAAACAGGCTCTTGAGACGGTTCAGAGACTTCTCC
CAGTTCTCTGTCAAGCCCACGGGCTGACTCCCGATCAAGTTGTAGCGATTGCGTCGCATGACGGAGGGAA
ACAAGCATTGGAGACTGTCCAACGGCTCCTTCCCGTGTTGTGTCAAGCCCACGGTTTGACGCCTGCACAA
GTGGTCGCCATCGCCAACAACAACGGCGGTAAGCAGGCGCTGGAAACAGTACAGCGCCTGCTGCCTGTAC
TGTGCCAGGATCATGGACTGACCCCAGACCAGGTAGTCGCAATCGCGTCGAACATTGGGGGAAAGCAAGC
CCTGGAAACCGTGCAAAGGTTGTTGCCGGTCCTTTGTCAAGACCACGGCCTTACACCGGAGCAAGTCGTG
GCCATTGCAAGCAACATCGGTGGCAAACAGGCTCTTGAGACGGTTCAGAGACTTCTCCCAGTTCTCTGTC
AAGCCCACGGGCTGACTCCCGATCAAGTTGTAGCGATTGCGTCCAACGGTGGAGGGAAACAAGCATTGGA
GACTGTCCAACGGCTCCTTCCCGTGTTGTGTCAAGCCCACGGTTTGACGCCTGCACAAGTGGTCGCCATC
GCCTCCAATATTGGCGGTAAGCAGGCGCTGGAAACAGTACAGCGCCTGCTGCCTGTACTGTGCCAGGATC
ATGGACTGACACCCGAACAGGTGGTCGCCATTGCTAATAATAACGGAGGACGGCCAGCCTTGGAGTCCAT
CGTAGCCCAATTGTCCAGGCCCGATCCCGCGTTGGCTGCGTTAACGAATGACCATCTGGTGGCGTTGGCA
TGTCTTGGTGGACGACCCGCGCTCGATGCAGTCAAAAAGGGTCTGCCTCATGCTCCCGCATTGATCAAAA
GAACCAACCGGCGGATTCCCGAGAGAACTTCCCATCGAGTCGCGGGATCC
