>Addgene plasmid #41295 | TAL3121 | addgene partial sequence | sequence record 56442 | JDS-TALEN-F 5'-TAGGGGTCGGTAAACAGTGG-3'
GCGCTGCTGACTGTGGCGGGTGAGCTTAGGGGGCCTCCGCTCCAGCTCGACACCGGGCAGCTGCTGAAGA
TCGCGAAGAGAGGGGGAGTAACAGCGGTAGAGGCAGTGCACGCCTGGCGCAATGCGCTCACCGGGGCCCC
CTTGAACCTGACCCCAGACCAGGTAGTCGCAATCGCGTCAAACGGAGGGGGAAAGCAAGCCCTGGAAACC
GTGCAAAGGTTGTTGCCGGTCCTTTGTCAAGACCACGGCCTTACACCGGAGCAAGTCGTGGCCATTGCAA
GCAATGGGGGTGGCAAACAGGCTCTTGAGACGGTTCAGAGACTTCTCCCAGTTCTCTGTCAAGCCCACGG
GCTGACTCCCGATCAAGTTGTAGCGATTGCGAATAACAATGGAGGGAAACAAGCATTGGAGACTGTCCAA
CGGCTCCTTCCCGTGTTGTGTCAAGCCCACGGTTTGACGCCTGCACAAGTGGTCGCCATCGCCAGCCATG
ATGGCGGTAAGCAGGCGCTGGAAACAGTACAGCGCCTGCTGCCTGTACTGTGCCAGGATCATGGACTGAC
CCCAGACCAGGTAGTCGCAATCGCGTCACATGACGGGGGAAAGCAAGCCCTGGAAACCGTGCAAAGGTTG
TTGCCGGTCCTTTGTCAAGACCACGGCCTTACACCGGAGCAAGTCGTGGCCATTGCAAGCAACATCGGTG
GCAAACAGGCTCTTGAGACGGTTCAGAGACTTCTCCCAGTTCTCTGTCAAGCCCACGGGCTGACTCCCGA
TCAAGTTGTAGCGATTGCGTCGAACATTGGAGGGAAACAAGCATTGGAGACTGTCCAACGGCTCCTTCCC
GTGTTGTGTCAAGCCCACGGTTTGACGCCTGCACAAGTGGTCGCCATCGCCTCGAATGGCGGCGGTAAGC
AGGCGCTGGAAACAGTACAGCGCC
