[The description below was written by a language model from this plasmid's Addgene catalogue record.]
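Description:
TAL3121 is a TALEN expression plasmid built on the JDS74 backbone, a mammalian expression vector that also carries a T7 promoter. It encodes the "right" monomer of a TALE nuclease pair directed against the zebrafish microRNA gene mir-726 (dre-mir-726). The roughly 1.6 kb insert is an engineered array of TAL effector repeats assembled to recognise a specific 18-nucleotide half-site at this locus. It was cloned by restriction enzyme methods into the approximately 6.4 kb backbone, and the cloning sites were destroyed in the process. The plasmid is maintained at high copy number in E. coli under ampicillin selection.

The backbone supplies the rest of the nuclease open reading frame. A 3X FLAG tag sits at the N terminus for detection, and a wild-type FokI cleavage domain is fused at the C terminus. Transcription in mammalian cells is driven by the CMV promoter, and the use of a BGH reverse sequencing primer suggests a BGH polyadenylation region downstream. The T7 designation indicates that the coding sequence can also be transcribed in vitro to produce mRNA, which is the usual way of delivering TALENs to zebrafish embryos by injection.

Because FokI cuts only as a dimer, this construct is meant to be used with a matching "left" TALEN that binds the opposite strand across a spacer. Paired binding creates a double-strand break, and error-prone repair of that break can introduce indels that disrupt mir-726. No feature table accompanies the record, so other elements and their positions are not documented here.
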