Addgene plasmid #41295: TAL3121
Depositing lab: Keith Joung. Depositing organization: Massachusetts General Hospital. Publication: Targeted gene disruption in somatic zebrafish cells using engineered TALENs. Sander JD, Cade L, Khayter C, Reyon D, Peterson RT, Joung JK, Yeh JR. Nat Biotechnol. 2011 Aug 5;29(8):697-8. doi: 10.1038/nbt.1934. PubMed 21822241.
Backbone
  Vector backbone: JDS74
  Backbone manufacturer: Addgene plasmid #32288
  Backbone size w/o insert (bp): 6447
  Vector type: Mammalian Expression ; T7
Growth in bacteria
  Bacterial resistance: Ampicillin, 100 μg/mL
  Growth temperature: 37°C
  Growth strain: XL1 Blue
  Copy number: High Copy
Gene/Insert
  Gene/Insert name: ZebrafishCommunity-mir-726-Right (alt name: mir-726)
  Species: D. rerio (zebrafish)
  Insert size (bp): 1640
  Entrez Gene: mir726 (a.k.a. dre-mir-726)
  Promoter: CMV
  Tag / fusion protein: 3X Flag (N terminal on backbone); WT FOKI (C terminal on backbone)
  Cloning method: Restriction Enzyme; 5′ cloning site N/A (destroyed during cloning); 3′ cloning site N/A (destroyed during cloning)
  Sequencing primers: 5′ CMV-F; 3′ BGH-rev
Terms and licenses: Academic/Nonprofit Terms; Industry Terms: Not Available to Industry
Depositor comments: Target binding site: TTTGCCAATCACGAATAG It is strongly recommended that users perform a diagnostic digest to verify this plasmid prior to use. For example, a double digest of the plasmid with BamHI and KpnI should result in two bands at 2.3kb and 5.8kb.
How to cite: TAL3121 was a gift from Keith Joung (Addgene plasmid # 41295 ; http://n2t.net/addgene:41295 ; RRID:Addgene_41295)
